Addgene plasmid #61528: mChF-AIP(TA)
Purpose: Expression of human FK506 binding protein 1A (FKBP1A) tagged with mCherry and AIP (with TA mutation)
Depositing lab: Takanari Inoue. Depositing organization: Johns Hopkins University and School of Medicine. Publication: Compartmentalized AMPK signaling illuminated by genetically encoded molecular sensors and actuators. Miyamoto T, Rho E, Sample V, Akano H, Magari M, Ueno T, Gorshkov K, Chen M, Tokumitsu H, Zhang J, Inoue T. Cell Rep. 2015 Apr 28;11(4):657-70. doi: 10.1016/j.celrep.2015.03.057. Epub 2015 Apr 16. PubMed 25892241.
Backbone
  Vector backbone: C1
  Vector type: Mammalian Expression
Growth in bacteria
  Bacterial resistance: Kanamycin, 50 μg/mL
  Growth temperature: 37°C
  Growth strain: DH5alpha
  Copy number: Unknown
Gene/Insert
  Gene/Insert name: FK506 binding protein 1A
  Species: H. sapiens (human)
  Entrez Gene: FKBP1A (a.k.a. FKBP-12, FKBP-1A, FKBP1, FKBP12, PKC12, PKCI2, PPIASE)
  Promoter: CMV
  Tag / fusion protein: mCherry (N terminal on insert); AIP with TA mutation (see comments) (C terminal on insert)
  Cloning method: Unknown
  Sequencing primers: 5′ CMV Forward; 3′ SV40 poly A Reverse
Terms and licenses: Academic/Nonprofit Terms; Industry Terms: Not Available to Industry
Depositor comments: T389A in AIP following (in-frame with) FKBP caused by GA mismatch at 1180 bp and CT mismatch at 1182 bp in Author's partial sequence (please refer to mChF-AIP for comparison).
How to cite: mChF-AIP(TA) was a gift from Takanari Inoue (Addgene plasmid # 61528 ; http://n2t.net/addgene:61528 ; RRID:Addgene_61528)
