[The description below was written by a language model from this plasmid's Addgene catalogue record.]
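Description:
mChF-AIP(TA) is a mammalian expression plasmid built on a "C1" backbone, in which a fluorescent protein sits upstream of the cloning site so that the insert is fused to its C terminus. It is propagated in standard E. coli cloning strains under kanamycin selection. The record lists the copy number as unknown and includes no feature table, so the origin of replication and any mammalian selection marker cannot be confirmed. The use of an SV40 poly(A) reverse sequencing primer implies an SV40 polyadenylation signal downstream of the coding region.

The payload is a three-part fusion driven by the CMV promoter: mCherry at the N terminus, human FKBP1A (FKBP12, the FK506- and rapamycin-binding protein) in the middle, and a peptide called AIP fused in frame at the C terminus. The record does not spell out AIP, but the associated publication concerns genetically encoded sensors and actuators of compartmentalized AMPK signalling, so it is most likely an AMPK-directed inhibitory peptide. In this version the AIP portion carries a threonine-to-alanine substitution, recorded as T389A, produced by two nucleotide changes relative to the parental mChF-AIP construct.

FKBP fusions are commonly used as the recruitable half of rapamycin-induced dimerization systems, where an FRB partner anchored at a chosen compartment captures the FKBP-tagged cargo and mCherry lets the relocalization be followed by microscopy. That use fits the publication's theme, although the record does not state it. The purpose of the TA mutation is not given either, so the construct is best regarded as a point-mutant companion for comparison with mChF-AIP.
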