>Addgene plasmid #61528 | mChF-AIP(TA) | depositor partial sequence | sequence record 100270 | Author's partial sequence
CCACCGGTCGCCACCATGGTAAGCAAGGGCGAGGAGGATAACATGGCCATCATCAAGGAGTTCATGCGCT
TCAAGGTGCACATGGAGGGCTCCGTGAACGGCCACGAGTTCGAGATCGAGGGCGAGGGCGAGGGCCGCCC
CTACGAGGGCACCCAGACCGCCAAGCTGAAGGTGACCAAGGGTGGCCCCCTGCCCTTCGCCTGGGACATC
CTGTCCCCTCAGTTCATGTACGGCTCCAAGGCCTACGTGAAGCACCCCGCCGACATCCCCGACTACTTGA
AGCTGTCCTTCCCCGAGGGCTTCAAGTGGGAGCGCGTGATGAACTTCGAGGACGGCGGCGTGGTGACCGT
GACCCAGGACTCCTCCCTGCAGGACGGCGAGTTCATCTACAAGGTGAAGCTGCGCGGCACCAACTTCCCC
TCCGACGGCCCCGTAATGCAGAAGAAGACTATGGGCTGGGAGGCCTCCTCCGAGCGGATGTACCCCGAGG
ACGGCGCCCTGAAGGGCGAGATCAAGCAGAGGCTGAAGCTGAAGGACGGCGGCCACTACGACGCTGAGGT
CAAGACCACCTACAAGGCCAAGAAGCCCGTGCAGCTGCCCGGCGCCTACAACGTCAACATCAAGTTGGAC
ATCACCTCCCACAACGAGGACTACACCATCGTGGAACAGTACGAACGCGCCGAGGGCCGCCACTCCACCG
GCGGCATGGACGAGCTGTACAAGAGTGCTGGTGGTGGAGTGCAGGTGGAAACCATCTCCCCAGGAGACGG
GCGCACCTTCCCCAAGCGCGGCCAGACCTGCGTGGTGCACTACACCGGGATGCTTGAAGATGGAAAGAAA
TTTGATTCCTCCCGGGACAGAAACAAGCCCTTTAAGTTTATGCTAGGCAAGCAGGAGGTGATCCGAGGCT
GGGAAGAAGGGGTTGCCCAGATGAGTGTGGGTCAGAGAGCCAAACTGACTATATCTCCAGATTATGCCTA
TGGTGCCACTGGGCACCCAGGCATCATCCCACCACATGCCACTCTCGTCTTCGATGTGGAGCTTCTAAAA
CTGGAAAGTGCTGGTGGTAGTGCTGGTGGTAGTGCTGGTGGTAGTGCTGGTGGTAGTGCTGGTGGTCCTC
GAGCTCAAGCTTCGAATTCAGGATCAGGAGAGGGATCAACCAAGATGAGAAGAGTGGCTGCCCTGGTGGA
CCTTGGAACCGGAGGATCAGAGCTCTGACTGCAGGNANCCACCGNTNNNNNNNNNNN
