>Addgene plasmid #61528 | mChF-AIP(TA) | addgene partial sequence | sequence record 101050 | CMV-F 5'-CGCAAATGGGCGGTAGGCGTG-3'
TCAGATCCGCTAGCGCTACCGGTCGCCACCATGGTAAGCAAGGGCGAGGAGGATAACATGGCCATCATCA
AGGAGTTCATGCGCTTCAAGGTGCACATGGAGGGCTCCGTGAACGGCCACGAGTTCGAGATCGAGGGCGA
GGGCGAGGGCCGCCCCTACGAGGGCACCCAGACCGCCAAGCTGAAGGTGACCAAGGGTGGCCCCCTGCCC
TTCGCCTGGGACATCCTGTCCCCTCAGTTCATGTACGGCTCCAAGGCCTACGTGAAGCACCCCGCCGACA
TCCCCGACTACTTGAAGCTGTCCTTCCCCGAGGGCTTCAAGTGGGAGCGCGTGATGAACTTCGAGGACGG
CGGCGTGGTGACCGTGACCCAGGACTCCTCCCTGCAGGACGGCGAGTTCATCTACAAGGTGAAGCTGCGC
GGCACCAACTTCCCCTCCGACGGCCCCGTAATGCAGAAGAAGACCATGGGCTGGGAGGCCTCCTCCGAGC
GGATGTACCCCGAGGACGGCGCCCTGAAGGGCGAGATCAAGCAGAGGCTGAAGCTGAAGGACGGCGGCCA
CTACGACGCTGAGGTCAAGACCACCTACAAGGCCAAGAAGCCCGTGCAGCTGCCCGGCGCCTACAACGTC
AACATCAAGTTGGACATCACCTCCCACAACGAGGACTACACCATCGTGGAACAGTACGAACGCGCCGAGG
GCCGCCACTCCACCGGCGGCATGGACGAGCTGTACAAGAGTGCTGGTGGTGGAGTGCAGGTGGAAACCAT
CTCCCCAGGAGACGGGCGCACCTTCCCCAAGCGCGGCCAGACCTGCGTGGTG
