>Addgene plasmid #61528 | mChF-AIP(TA) | addgene partial sequence | sequence record 101053 | SV40pA-R 5'-GAAATTTGTGATGCTATTGC-3'
CGAGATCAAGCAGAGGCTGAAGCTGAAGGACGGCGGCCACTACGACGCTGAGGTCAAGACCACCTACAAG
GCCAAGAAGCCCGTGCAGCTGCCCGGCGCCTACAACGTCAACATCAAGTTGGACATCACCTCCCACAACG
AGGACTACACCATCGTGGAACAGTACGAACGCGCCGAGGGCCGCCACTCCACCGGCGGCATGGACGAGCT
GTACAAGAGTGCTGGTGGTGGAGTGCAGGTGGAAACCATCTCCCCAGGAGACGGGCGCACCTTCCCCAAG
CGCGGCCAGACCTGCGTGGTGCACTACACCGGGATGCTTGAAGATGGAAAGAAATTTGATTCCTCCCGGG
ACAGAAACAAGCCCTTTAAGTTTATGCTAGGCAAGCAGGAGGTGATCCGAGGCTGGGAAGAAGGGGTTGC
CCAGATGAGTGTGGGTCAGAGAGCCAAACTGACTATATCTCCAGATTATGCCTATGGTGCCACTGGGCAC
CCAGGCATCATCCCACCACATGCCACTCTCGTCTTCGATGTGGAGCTTCTAAAACTGGAAAGTGCTGGTG
GTAGTGCTGGTGGTAGTGCTGGTGGTAGTGCTGGTGGTAGTGCTGGTGGTCCTCGAGCTCAAGCTTCGAA
TTCAGGATCAGGAGAGGGATCAACCAAGATGAGAAGAGTGGCTGCCCTGGTGGACCTTGGAACCGGAGGA
TCAGAGCTCTGACTGCA
