>Addgene plasmid #61528 | mChF-AIP(TA) | addgene partial sequence | sequence record 101055 | mCherry-F 5'-ccccgtaatgcagaagaaga-3'
CGCCCTGAAGGGCGAGATCAAGCAGAGGCTGAAGCTGAAGGACGGCGGCCACTACGACGCTGAGGTCAAG
ACCACCTACAAGGCCAAGAAGCCCGTGCAGCTGCCCGGCGCCTACAACGTCAACATCAAGTTGGACATCA
CCTCCCACAACGAGGACTACACCATCGTGGAACAGTACGAACGCGCCGAGGGCCGCCACTCCACCGGCGG
CATGGACGAGCTGTACAAGAGTGCTGGTGGTGGAGTGCAGGTGGAAACCATCTCCCCAGGAGACGGGCGC
ACCTTCCCCAAGCGCGGCCAGACCTGCGTGGTGCACTACACCGGGATGCTTGAAGATGGAAAGAAATTTG
ATTCCTCCCGGGACAGAAACAAGCCCTTTAAGTTTATGCTAGGCAAGCAGGAGGTGATCCGAGGCTGGGA
AGAAGGGGTTGCCCAGATGAGTGTGGGTCAGAGAGCCAAACTGACTATATCTCCAGATTATGCCTATGGT
GCCACTGGGCACCCAGGCATCATCCCACCACATGCCACTCTCGTCTTCGATGTGGAGCTTCTAAAACTGG
AAAGTGCTGGTGGTAGTGCTGGTGGTAGTGCTGGTGGTAGTGCTGGTGGTAGTGCTGGTGGTCCTCGAGC
TCAAGCTTCGAATTCAGGATCAGGAGAGGGATCAACCAAGATGAGAAGAGTGGCTGCCCTGGTGGACCTT
GGAACCGGAGGATCAGAGCTCTGACTGCA
